Addgene plasmid #35881: Wnt9A STOP
Depositing lab: Marian Waterman. Depositing organization: University of California, Irvine. Publication: A uniform human Wnt expression library reveals a shared secretory pathway and unique signaling activities. Najdi R, Proffitt K, Sprowl S, Kaur S, Yu J, Covey TM, Virshup DM, Waterman ML. Differentiation. 2012 Sep;84(2):203-13. doi: 10.1016/j.diff.2012.06.004. Epub 2012 Jul 9. PubMed 22784633.
Backbone
  Vector backbone: pENTR/D-TOPO
  Backbone manufacturer: Invitrogen
  Backbone size w/o insert (bp): 2580
  Vector type: Entry Vector
Growth in bacteria
  Bacterial resistance: Kanamycin, 50 μg/mL
  Growth temperature: 37°C
  Growth strain: DH5alpha
  Copy number: High Copy
Gene/Insert
  Gene/Insert name: Wnt9A (alt name: Wnt9A)
  Species: H. sapiens (human)
  Insert size (bp): 1104
  Mutation: Silent Mutation A (543) --> G
  Entrez Gene: WNT9A (a.k.a. WNT14)
  Cloning method: Restriction Enzyme
  Sequencing primers: 5′ M13 (-20)-FWD; 3′ M13-Reverse
Terms and licenses: Academic/Nonprofit Terms; Industry Terms: Not Available to Industry
How to cite: Wnt9A STOP was a gift from Marian Waterman (Addgene plasmid # 35881 ; http://n2t.net/addgene:35881 ; RRID:Addgene_35881)
