[The description below was written by a language model from this plasmid's Addgene catalogue record and pLannotate feature annotations shown in this document.]
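Description:
Wnt9A STOP is a Gateway entry clone built on the pENTR/D-TOPO backbone that carries the human WNT9A (also known as WNT14) open reading frame. It is a small bacterial plasmid of about 3.7 kb, maintained at high copy in E. coli through a ColE1/pUC-type origin and selected with kanamycin via an aminoglycoside phosphotransferase gene. As an entry vector it has no eukaryotic promoter of its own, so it serves as a sequence-verified source of the coding sequence rather than as an expression construct.

The roughly 1.1 kb WNT9A insert sits between attL1 and attL2 sites, which allow directional transfer by an LR Clonase reaction into any attR-containing destination vector. That destination vector then supplies the promoter, tags and host-specific elements. The name suggests that the ORF retains its stop codon, which would give native, untagged protein rather than a C-terminal fusion after transfer, although the record does not spell this out. The insert carries one recorded silent change, A to G at position 543, which leaves the encoded protein unaltered. Upstream of attL1 are the rrnB T1 and T2 transcription terminators, which shield the insert from read-through transcription in bacteria. A T7 promoter lies beyond attL2 on the opposite strand, oriented toward the insert. The short lacI and lacZα fragments annotated are backbone remnants, and M13 primer sites flank the cassette for sequencing.

WNT9A encodes a secreted ligand for frizzled receptors that acts in canonical Wnt/β-catenin signalling and in skeletal and joint development. The clone belongs to a uniform human Wnt expression library built to compare secretion and signalling activities across the Wnt family.
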