Features (pLannotate 1.2.2; 10 found; start..end, strand, type, name):
    121..213     +  CDS            lacI (fragment): lac repressor; lacI; The lac repressor binds to the lac operator to inhibit transcription in E. coli. This inhibition can be relieved by adding lactose or isopropyl-β-D-thiogalactopyranoside (IPTG).
    268..295     -  terminator     rrnB T2 terminator: transcription terminator T2 from the E. coli rrnB gene
    427..470     +  terminator     rrnB T1 terminator: Escherichia coli rrnB; transcription terminator T1 from the E. coli rrnB gene
    517..553     -  CDS            lacZα (fragment): LacZα fragment of β-galactosidase; lacZ fragment
    569..668     +  protein_bind   attL1: mutant version of attL; recombination site for the Gateway® LR reaction LR Clonase™
    689..1783    +  CDS            WNT9A: WNT9A_HUMAN - Also known as WNT14. Experimental evidence at protein level: Swiss-Prot protein existence level 1. Ligand for members of the frizzled family of seven transmembrane receptors. Functions in the canonical Wnt/beta-catenin signaling pathway. Required for normal timing of IHH expression during embryonic bone development, normal chondrocyte maturation and for normal bone mineralization during embryonic bone development. Plays a redundant role in maintaining joint integrity. From Homo sapiens (Human).
   1809..1908    -  protein_bind   attL2: mutant version of attL; recombination site for the Gateway® LR reaction LR Clonase™
   1926..1944    -  promoter       T7 promoter: promoter for bacteriophage T7 RNA polymerase
   2078..2887    +  CDS            KanR: aminoglycoside phosphotransferase; aph(3')-Ia; confers resistance to kanamycin in bacteria or G418 (Geneticin®) in eukaryotes
   3034..3622    +  rep_origin     ori: high-copy-number ColE1/pMB1/pBR322/pUC origin of replication
>Addgene plasmid #35881 | Wnt9A STOP | depositor full sequence | sequence record 44147 | Wnt9A STOP sequence 3684 bps
CTTTCCTGCGTTATCCCCTGATTCTGTGGATAACCGTATTACCGCCTTTGAGTGAGCTGATACCGCTCGC
CGCAGCCGAACGACCGAGCGCAGCGAGTCAGTGAGCGAGGAAGCGGAAGAGCGCCCAATACGCAAACCGC
CTCTCCCCGCGCGTTGGCCGATTCATTAATGCAGCTGGCACGACAGGTTTCCCGACTGGAAAGCGGGCAG
TGAGCGCAACGCAATTAATACGCGTACCGCTAGCCAGGAAGAGTTTGTAGAAACGCAAAAAGGCCATCCG
TCAGGATGGCCTTCTGCTTAGTTTGATGCCTGGCAGTTTATGGCGGGCGTCCTGCCCGCCACCCTCCGGG
CCGTTGCTTCACAACGTTCAAATCCGCTCCCGGCGGATTTGTCCTACTCAGGAGAGCGTTCACCGACAAA
CAACAGATAAAACGAAAGGCCCAGTCTTCCGACTGAGCCTTTCGTTTTATTTGATGCCTGGCAGTTCCCT
ACTCTCGCGTTAACGCTAGCATGGATGTTTTCCCAGTCACGACGTTGTAAAACGACGGCCAGTCTTAAGC
TCGGGCCCCAAATAATGATTTTATTTTGACTGATAGTGACCTGTTCGTTGCAACAAATTGATGAGCAATG
CTTTTTTATAATGCCAACTTTGTACAAAAAAGCAGGCTCCGCGGCCGCCCCCTTCACCATGCTGGATGGG
TCCCCGCTGGCGCGCTGGCTGGCCGCGGCCTTCGGGCTGACGCTGCTGCTCGCCGCGCTGCGCCCTTCGG
CCGCCTACTTCGGGCTGACGGGCAGCGAGCCCCTGACCATCCTCCCGCTGACCCTGGAGCCAGAGGCGGC
TGCCCAGGCGCACTACAAGGCCTGCGACCGGCTGAAGCTGGAGCGGAAGCAGCGGCGCATGTGCCGCCGG
GACCCGGGCGTGGCAGAGACGCTGGTGGAGGCCGTGAGCATGAGTGCGCTCGAGTGCCAGTTCCAGTTCC
GCTTTGAGCGCTGGAACTGCACGCTGGAGGGCCGCTACCGGGCCAGCCTGCTCAAGCGAGGCTTCAAGGA
GACTGCCTTCCTCTATGCCATCTCCTCGGCTGGCCTGACGCACGCACTGGCCAAGGCGTGCAGCGCGGGC
CGCATGGAGCGCTGTACCTGCGATGAGGCACCCGACCTGGAGAACCGTGAGGCCTGGCAGTGGGGGGGCT
GCGGAGACAACCTTAAGTACAGCAGCAAGTTCGTCAAGGAGTTCCTGGGCAGACGGTCAAGCAAGGATCT
GCGAGCCCGTGTGGACTTCCACAACAACCTCGTGGGTGTGAAGGTGATCAAGGCTGGGGTGGAGACCACC
TGCAAGTGCCACGGCGTGTCAGGCTCATGCACGGTGCGGACCTGCTGGCGGCAGTTGGCGCCTTTCCATG
AGGTGGGCAAGCATCTGAAGCACAAGTATGAGACGGCACTCAAGGTGGGCAGCACCACCAATGAAGCTGC
CGGCGAGGCAGGTGCCATCTCCCCACCACGGGGCCGTGCCTCGGGGGCAGGTGGCAGCGACCCGCTGCCC
CGCACTCCAGAGCTGGTGCACCTGGATGACTCGCCTAGCTTCTGCCTGGCTGGCCGCTTCTCCCCGGGCA
CCGCTGGCCGTAGGTGCCACCGTGAGAAGAACTGCGAGAGCATCTGCTGTGGCCGCGGCCATAACACACA
GAGCCGGGTGGTGACAAGGCCCTGCCAGTGCCAGGTGCGTTGGTGCTGCTATGTGGAGTGCAGGCAGTGC
ACGCAGCGTGAGGAGGTCTACACCTGCAAGGGCTGAATTCTGAAGGGTGGGCGCGCCGACCCAGCTTTCT
TGTACAAAGTTGGCATTATAAGAAAGCATTGCTTATCAATTTGTTGCAACGAACAGGTCACTATCAGTCA
AAATAAAATCATTATTTGCCATCCAGCTGATATCCCCTATAGTGAGTCGTATTACATGGTCATAGCTGTT
TCCTGGCAGCTCTGGCCCGTGTCTCAAAATCTCTGATGTTACATTGCACAAGATAAAAATATATCATCAT
GAACAATAAAACTGTCTGCTTACATAAACAGTAATACAAGGGGTGTTATGAGCCATATTCAACGGGAAAC
GTCGAGGCCGCGATTAAATTCCAACATGGATGCTGATTTATATGGGTATAAATGGGCTCGCGATAATGTC
GGGCAATCAGGTGCGACAATCTATCGCTTGTATGGGAAGCCCGATGCGCCAGAGTTGTTTCTGAAACATG
GCAAAGGTAGCGTTGCCAATGATGTTACAGATGAGATGGTCAGACTAAACTGGCTGACGGAATTTATGCC
TCTTCCGACCATCAAGCATTTTATCCGTACTCCTGATGATGCATGGTTACTCACCACTGCGATCCCCGGA
AAAACAGCATTCCAGGTATTAGAAGAATATCCTGATTCAGGTGAAAATATTGTTGATGCGCTGGCAGTGT
TCCTGCGCCGGTTGCATTCGATTCCTGTTTGTAATTGTCCTTTTAACAGCGATCGCGTATTTCGTCTCGC
TCAGGCGCAATCACGAATGAATAACGGTTTGGTTGATGCGAGTGATTTTGATGACGAGCGTAATGGCTGG
CCTGTTGAACAAGTCTGGAAAGAAATGCATAAACTTTTGCCATTCTCACCGGATTCAGTCGTCACTCATG
GTGATTTCTCACTTGATAACCTTATTTTTGACGAGGGGAAATTAATAGGTTGTATTGATGTTGGACGAGT
CGGAATCGCAGACCGATACCAGGATCTTGCCATCCTATGGAACTGCCTCGGTGAGTTTTCTCCTTCATTA
CAGAAACGGCTTTTTCAAAAATATGGTATTGATAATCCTGATATGAATAAATTGCAGTTTCATTTGATGC
TCGATGAGTTTTTCTAATCAGAATTGGTTAATTGGTTGTAACACTGGCAGAGCATTACGCTGACTTGACG
GGACGGCGCAAGCTCATGACCAAAATCCCTTAACGTGAGTTACGCGTCGTTCCACTGAGCGTCAGACCCC
GTAGAAAAGATCAAAGGATCTTCTTGAGATCCTTTTTTTCTGCGCGTAATCTGCTGCTTGCAAACAAAAA
AACCACCGCTACCAGCGGTGGTTTGTTTGCCGGATCAAGAGCTACCAACTCTTTTTCCGAAGGTAACTGG
CTTCAGCAGAGCGCAGATACCAAATACTGTCCTTCTAGTGTAGCCGTAGTTAGGCCACCACTTCAAGAAC
TCTGTAGCACCGCCTACATACCTCGCTCTGCTAATCCTGTTACCAGTGGCTGCTGCCAGTGGCGATAAGT
CGTGTCTTACCGGGTTGGACTCAAGACGATAGTTACCGGATAAGGCGCAGCGGTCGGGCTGAACGGGGGG
TTCGTGCACACAGCCCAGCTTGGAGCGAACGACCTACACCGAACTGAGATACCTACAGCGTGAGCATTGA
GAAAGCGCCACGCTTCCCGAAGGGAGAAAGGCGGACAGGTATCCGGTAAGCGGCAGGGTCGGAACAGGAG
AGCGCACGAGGGAGCTTCCAGGGGGAAACGCCTGGTATCTTTATAGTCCTGTCGGGTTTCGCCACCTCTG
ACTTGAGCGTCGATTTTTGTGATGCTCGTCAGGGGGGCGGAGCCTATGGAAAAACGCCAGCAACGCGGCC
TTTTTACGGTTCCTGGCCTTTTGCTGGCCTTTTGCTCACATGTT
