>Addgene plasmid #35881 | Wnt9A STOP | addgene partial sequence | sequence record 44959 | M13rev
TCAGCTGGATGGCAAATAATGATTTTATTTTGACTGATAGTGACCTGTTCGTTGCAACAAATTGATAAGC
AATGCTTTCTTATAATGCCAACTTTGTACAAGAAAGCTGGGTCGGCGCGCCCACCCTTCAGAATTCAGCC
CTTGCAGGTGTAGACCTCCTCACGCTGCGTGCACTGCCTGCACTCCACATAGCAGCACCAACGCACCTGG
CACTGGCAGGGCCTTGTCACCACCCGGCTCTGTGTGTTATGGCCGCGGCCACAGCAGATGCTCTCGCAGT
TCTTCTCACGGTGGCACCTACGGCCAGCGGTGCCCGGGGAGAAGCGGCCAGCCAGGCAGAAGCTAGGCGA
GTCATCCAGGTGCACCAGCTCTGGAGTGCGGGGCAGCGGGTCGCTGCCACCTGCCCCCGAGGCACGGCCC
CGTGGTGGGGAGATGGCACCTGCCTCGCCGGCAGCTTCATTGGTGGTGCTGCCCACCTTGAGTGCCGTCT
CATACTTGTGCTTCAGATGCTTGCCCACCTCATGGAAAGGCGCCAACTGCCGCCAGCAGGTCCGCACCGT
GCATGAGCCTGACACGCCGTGGCACTTGCAGGTGGTCTCCACCCCAGCCTTGATCACCTTCACACCCACG
AGGTTGTTGTGGAAGTCCACACGGGCTCGCAGATCCTTGCTTGACCGTCTGCCCAGGAACTCCTTGACGA
ACTTGCTGCTGTACTTAAGGTTGTCTCCGCAGCCCCCCCACTGCCAGGCCTCACGGTTCTCCAGGTCGGG
TGCCTCATCGCAGGTACAGCGCTCCATGCGGCCCGCGCTGCACGCCTTGGCCAGTGCGTGCGTCAGGCCA
GCCGAGGAGATGGCATAAAGGAAG
